>Addgene plasmid #70536 | R777-E252 Hs.RASSF1-nostop | depositor full sequence | sequence record 125985 | Full Sequence
TTAACGCTAGCATGGATGTTTTCCCAGTCACGACGTTGTAAAACGACGGCCAGTCTTAAAATTCGAGCTC
GGTCCGAGGATCCGAAATAATGATTTTATTTTGACTGATAGTGACCTGTTCGTTGCAACAAATTGATAAG
CAATGCTTTTTTATAATGCCAACTTTGTACAAAAAAGTTGGCACCATGTCGGGGGAGCCTGAGCTCATTG
AGCTGCGGGAGCTGGCACCCGCTGGGCGCGCTGGGAAGGGCCGCACCCGGCTGGAGCGTGCCAACGCGCT
GCGCATCGCGCGGGGCACCGCGTGCAACCCCACACGGCAGCTGGTCCCTGGCCGTGGCCACCGCTTCCAG
CCCGCGGGGCCCGCCACGCACACGTGGTGCGACCTCTGTGGCGACTTCATCTGGGGCGTCGTGCGCAAAG
GCCTGCAGTGCGCGCATTGCAAGTTCACCTGCCACTACCGCTGCCGCGCGCTCGTCTGCCTGGACTGTTG
CGGGCCCCGGGACCTGGGCTGGGAACCCGCGGTGGAGCGGGACACGAACGTGGACGAGCCTGTGGAGTGG
GAGACACCTGACCTTTCTCAAGCTGAGATTGAGCAGAAGATCAAGGAGTACAATGCCCAGATCAACAGCA
ACCTCTTCATGAGCTTGAACAAGGACGGTTCTTACACAGGCTTCATCAAGGTTCAGCTGAAGCTGGTGCG
CCCTGTCTCTGTGCCCTCCAGCAAGAAGCCACCCTCCTTGCAGGATGCCCGGCGGGGCCCAGGACGGGGC
ACAAGTGTCAGGCGCCGCACTTCCTTTTACCTGCCCAAGGATGCTGTCAAGCACCTGCATGTGCTGTCAC
GCACAAGGGCACGTGAAGTCATTGAGGCCCTGCTGCGAAAGTTCTTGGTGGTGGATGACCCCCGCAAGTT
TGCACTCTTTGAGCGCGCTGAGCGTCACGGCCAAGTGTACTTGCGGAAGCTGTTGGATGATGAGCAGCCC
CTGCGGCTGCGGCTCCTGGCAGGGCCCAGTGACAAGGCCCTGAGCTTTGTCCTGAAGGAAAATGACTCTG
GGGAGGTGAACTGGGACGCCTTCAGCATGCCTGAACTACATAACTTCCTACGTATCCTGCAGCGGGAGGA
GGAGGAGCACCTCCGCCAGATCCTGCAGAAGTACTCCTATTGCCGCCAGAAGATCCAAGAGGCCCTGCAC
GCCTGCCCCCTTGGGTCAACTTTCTTGTACAAAGTTGGCATTATAGGAAAGCATTGCTTATCAATTTGTT
GCAACGAACAGGTCACTATCAGTCAAAATAAAATCATTATTTGCATGCAAGCTTAGATCCTCTAGACCAG
CCAGGACAGAAATGCCTCGACTTCGCTGCTACCCAAGGTTGCCGGGTGACGCACACCGTGGAAACGGATG
AAGGCACGAACCCAGTGGACATAAGCCTGTTCGGTTCGTAAGCTGTAATGCAAGTAGCGTATGCGCTCAC
GCAACTGGTCCAGAACCTTGACCGAACGCAGCGGTGGTAACGGCGCAGTGGCGGTTTTCATGGCTTGTTA
TGACTGTTTTTTTGGGGTACAGTCTATGCCTCGGGCATCCAAGCAGCAAGCGCGTTACGCCGTGGGTCGA
TGTTTGATGTTATGGAGCAGCAACGATGTTACGCAGCAGGGCAGTCGCCCTAAAACAAAGTTAAACATTA
TGAGGGAAGCGGTGATCGCCGAAGTATCGACTCAACTATCAGAGGTAGTTGGCGTCATCGAGCGCCATCT
CGAACCGACGTTGCTGGCCGTACATTTGTACGGCTCCGCAGTGGATGGCGGCCTGAAGCCACACAGTGAT
ATTGATTTGCTGGTTACGGTGACCGTAAGGCTTGATGAAACAACGCGGCGAGCTTTGATCAACGACCTTT
TGGAAACTTCGGCTTCCCCTGGAGAGAGCGAGATTCTCCGCGCTGTAGAAGTCACCATTGTTGTGCACGA
CGACATCATTCCGTGGCGTTATCCAGCTAAGCGCGAACTGCAATTTGGAGAATGGCAGCGCAATGACATT
CTTGCAGGTATCTTCGAGCCAGCCACGATCGACATTGATCTGGCTATCTTGCTGACAAAAGCAAGAGAAC
ATAGCGTTGCCTTGGTAGGTCCAGCGGCGGAGGAACTCTTTGATCCGGTTCCTGAACAGGATCTATTTGA
GGCGCTAAATGAAACCTTAACGCTATGGAACTCGCCGCCCGACTGGGCTGGCGATGAGCGAAATGTAGTG
CTTACGTTGTCCCGCATTTGGTACAGCGCAGTAACCGGCAAAATCGCGCCGAAGGATGTCGCTGCCGACT
GGGCAATGGAGCGCCTGCCGGCCCAGTATCAGCCCGTCATACTTGAAGCTAGACAGGCTTATCTTGGACA
AGAAGAAGATCGCTTGGCCTCGCGCGCAGATCAGTTGGAAGAATTTGTCCACTACGTGAAAGGCGAGATC
ACCAAGGTAGTCGGCAAATAACCCTCGAGCCACCCATGACCAAAATCCCTTAACGTGAGTTACGCGTCGT
TCCACTGAGCGTCAGACCCCGTAGAAAAGATCAAAGGATCTTCTTGAGATCCTTTTTTTCTGCGCGTAAT
CTGCTGCTTGCAAACAAAAAAACCACCGCTACCAGCGGTGGTTTGTTTGCCGGATCAAGAGCTACCAACT
CTTTTTCCGAAGGTAACTGGCTTCAGCAGAGCGCAGATACCAAATACTGTCCTTCTAGTGTAGCCGTAGT
TAGGCCACCACTTCAAGAACTCTGTAGCACCGCCTACATACCTCGCTCTGCTAATCCTGTTACCAGTGGC
TGCTGCCAGTGGCGATAAGTCGTGTCTTACCGGGTTGGACTCAAGACGATAGTTACCGGATAAGGCGCAG
CGGTCGGGCTGAACGGGGGGTTCGTGCACACAGCCCAGCTTGGAGCGAACGACCTACACCGAACTGAGAT
ACCTACAGCGTGAGCATTGAGAAAGCGCCACGCTTCCCGAAGGGAGAAAGGCGGACAGGTATCCGGTAAG
CGGCAGGGTCGGAACAGGAGAGCGCACGAGGGAGCTTCCAGGGGGAAACGCCTGGTATCTTTATAGTCCT
GTCGGGTTTCGCCACCTCTGACTTGAGCGTCGATTTTTGTGATGCTCGTCAGGGGGGCGGAGCCTATGGA
AAAACGCCAGCAACGCGGCCTTTTTACGGTTCCTGGCCTTTTGCTGGCCTTTTGCTCACATGTTCTTTCC
TGCGTTATCCCCTGATTCTGTGGATAACCGTATTACCGCCTTTGAGTGAGCTGATACCGCTCGCCGCAGC
CGAACGACCGAGCGCAGCGAGTCAGTGAGCGAGGAAGCGGAAGAGCGCCCAATACGCAAACCGCCTCTCC
CCGCGCGTTGGCCGATTCATTAATGCAGCTGGCACGACAGGTTTCCCGACTGGAAAGCGGGCAGTGAGCG
CAACGCAATTAATACGCGTACCGCTAGCCAGGAAGAGTTTGTAGAAACGCAAAAAGGCCATCCGTCAGGA
TGGCCTTCTGCTTAGTTTGATGCCTGGCAGTTTATGGCGGGCGTCCTGCCCGCCACCCTCCGGGCCGTTG
CTTCACAACGTTCAAATCCGCTCCCGGCGGATTTGTCCTACTCAGGAGAGCGTTCACCGACAAACAACAG
ATAAAACGAAAGGCCCAGTCTTCCGACTGAGCCTTTCGTTTTATTTGATGCCTGGCAGTTCCCTACTCTC
GCG
Features (pLannotate 1.2.2; 11 found; start..end, strand, type, name):
     18..54      -  CDS            lacZα (fragment): LacZα fragment of β-galactosidase; lacZ fragment
     85..180     +  protein_bind   attL3: mutant version of attL; recombination site for the Gateway® LR reaction LR Clonase™
    186..1205    +  CDS            RASSF1: RASF1_HUMAN - Also known as RDA32 From Homo sapiens (Human).
   1210..1303    -  protein_bind   attL2 (fragment): mutant version of attL; recombination site for the Gateway® LR reaction LR Clonase™
   1418..1441    +  promoter       Pc promoter (fragment): intI1 (promoter lies within the coding sequence); class 1 integron promoter
   1617..1673    +  CDS            GmR (fragment): gentamycin acetyltransferase; aacC1; confers resistance to gentamycin
   1680..2471    +  CDS            SmR: aminoglycoside adenylyltransferase (Murphy, 1985); aadA; confers resistance to spectinomycin and streptomycin
   2564..3152    +  rep_origin     ori: high-copy-number ColE1/pMB1/pBR322/pUC origin of replication
   3335..3427    +  CDS            lacI (fragment): lac repressor; lacI; The lac repressor binds to the lac operator to inhibit transcription in E. coli. This inhibition can be relieved by adding lactose or isopropyl-β-D-thiogalactopyranoside (IPTG).
   3482..3509    -  terminator     rrnB T2 terminator: transcription terminator T2 from the E. coli rrnB gene
   3641..3684    +  terminator     rrnB T1 terminator: Escherichia coli rrnB; transcription terminator T1 from the E. coli rrnB gene
