[The description below was written by a language model from this plasmid's Addgene catalogue record and pLannotate feature annotations shown in this document.]
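Description:
R777-E252 Hs.RASSF1-nostop is a Gateway entry clone built on the pDonor-255 backbone, carrying the human RASSF1 open reading frame (reference transcript NM_007182.4; the gene is also known as RASSF1A or NORE2A) with its stop codon removed. The full plasmid is about 3.7 kb, consisting of a roughly 2.7 kb backbone plus a 1,020 bp insert. It is a bacterial propagation vector only: it replicates in E. coli from a high-copy ColE1/pUC-type origin and is selected with spectinomycin through the aadA aminoglycoside adenylyltransferase gene (SmR). A fragment of a class 1 integron Pc promoter lies upstream of this gene and presumably contributes to its expression. Short remnants of lacZα, lacI and a gentamicin resistance gene are annotated as fragments and appear to be non-functional leftovers of vector construction. The rrnB T1 and T2 terminators lie in the backbone, where such elements typically shield the cloning region from read-through transcription.

The RASSF1 coding sequence is flanked by attL recombination sites. The automated annotation labels the upstream site as an attL3 variant and the downstream one as an attL2 fragment, so the exact identity of the upstream site should be checked against the sequence before a recombination scheme is planned. No promoter for expressing the insert is annotated, as expected for an entry clone. The ORF is meant to be moved by LR Clonase recombination into a destination vector, which supplies the promoter, the host-specific elements and any tags. Because the stop codon is absent, translation can continue through the downstream att site into a C-terminal fusion partner, such as an epitope tag or fluorescent protein, provided by the destination vector. This makes the clone suited to building C-terminally tagged RASSF1 expression constructs.
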