Addgene plasmid #70536: R777-E252 Hs.RASSF1-nostop
Purpose: Gateway ORF clone of human RASSF1 [NM_007182.4] without stop codon (for C-terminal fusions)
Depositing lab: Dominic Esposito. Depositing organization: National Cancer Institute (NCI).
Backbone
  Vector backbone: pDonor-255
  Backbone size w/o insert (bp): 2693
  Vector type: Gateway Entry Clone
Growth in bacteria
  Bacterial resistance: Spectinomycin, 50 μg/mL
  Growth temperature: 37°C
  Growth strain: DH10B
  Copy number: High Copy
Gene/Insert
  Gene/Insert name: RASSF1
  Species: H. sapiens (human)
  Insert size (bp): 1020
  GenBank ID: NM_007182.4
  Entrez Gene: RASSF1 (a.k.a. 123F2, NORE2A, RASSF1A, RDA32, REH3P21)
  Cloning method: Gateway Cloning
  Sequencing primers: 5′ M13F 23-mer (5'-CCCAGTCACGACGTTGTAAAACG); 3′ attLR 23-mer (5'-TAACATCAGAGATTTTGAGACAC)
Terms and licenses: Academic/Nonprofit Terms; Industry Terms: Not Available to Industry
How to cite: R777-E252 Hs.RASSF1-nostop was a gift from Dominic Esposito (Addgene plasmid # 70536 ; http://n2t.net/addgene:70536 ; RRID:Addgene_70536)
