>Addgene plasmid #70536 | R777-E252 Hs.RASSF1-nostop | addgene partial sequence | sequence record 130549 | pCR8_R1 5'-cgaaccgaacaggcttatgt-3'
GTGCGTCACCCGGCAACCTTGGGTAGCAGCGAAGTCGAGGCATTTCTGTCCTGGCTGGTCTAGAGGATCT
AAGCTTGCATGCAAATAATGATTTTATTTTGACTGATAGTGACCTGTTCGTTGCAACAAATTGATAAGCA
ATGCTTTCCTATAATGCCAACTTTGTACAAGAAAGTTGACCCAAGGGGGCAGGCGTGCAGGGCCTCTTGG
ATCTTCTGGCGGCAATAGGAGTACTTCTGCAGGATCTGGCGGAGGTGCTCCTCCTCCTCCCGCTGCAGGA
TACGTAGGAAGTTATGTAGTTCAGGCATGCTGAAGGCGTCCCAGTTCACCTCCCCAGAGTCATTTTCCTT
CAGGACAAAGCTCAGGGCCTTGTCACTGGGCCCTGCCAGGAGCCGCAGCCGCAGGGGCTGCTCATCATCC
AACAGCTTCCGCAAGTACACTTGGCCGTGACGCTCAGCGCGCTCAAAGAGTGCAAACTTGCGGGGGTCAT
CCACCACCAAGAACTTTCGCAGCAGGGCCTCAATGACTTCACGTGCCCTTGTGCGTGACAGCACATGCAG
GTGCTTGACAGCATCCTTGGGCAGGTAAAAGGAAGTGCGGCGCCTGACACTTGTGCCCCGTCCTGGGCCC
CGCCGGGCATCCTGCAAGGAGGGTGGCTTCTTGCTGGAGGGCACAGAGACAGGGCGCACCAGCTTCAGCT
GAACCTTGATGAAGCCTGTGTAAGAACCGTCCTTGTTCAAGCTCATGAAGAGGTTGCTGTTGATCTGGGC
ATTGTACTCCTTGATCTTCTGCTCAATCTCAGCTTGAGAAAGGTCAGGTGTCTCCCACTCCACAGGCTCG
TCCACGTTCGTGTCCCGCTCCACCGCGGGTTCCCAGCCCAGGTCCCGGGGCCCGCAACAGTCCAGGCAGA
CGAGCGCGCGGCAGCGGTAGTGGCAGGTGAACTTGCAATGCGCGCACTGCAGGC
